Addgene plasmid #114384: pPN10-gCAG
Purpose: pPN10 with gRNA for spCRISPR-Cas9 targeted to CAG repeat, PAM: CAG
Depositing lab: Vincent Dion. Depositing organization: Universite de Lausanne (UNIL). Publication: Contracting CAG/CTG repeats using the CRISPR-Cas9 nickase. Cinesi C, Aeschbach L, Yang B, Dion V. Nat Commun. 2016 Nov 9;7:13272. doi: 10.1038/ncomms13272. PubMed 27827362.
Backbone
  Vector backbone: pPN10
  Backbone size w/o insert (bp): 5257
  Vector type: CRISPR
Growth in bacteria
  Bacterial resistance: Kanamycin, 50 μg/mL
  Growth temperature: 37°C
  Growth strain: DH5alpha
  Copy number: Unknown
Gene/Insert
  Gene/Insert name: gCAG
  gRNA/shRNA sequence: (CAG)6 gRNA
  Insert size (bp): 5316
  Cloning method: Gateway Cloning
Terms and licenses: Academic/Nonprofit Terms; Industry Terms: Not Available to Industry
How to cite: pPN10-gCAG was a gift from Vincent Dion (Addgene plasmid # 114384 ; http://n2t.net/addgene:114384 ; RRID:Addgene_114384)
