[The description below was written by a language model from this plasmid's Addgene catalogue record and pLannotate feature annotations shown in this document.]
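Description:
pPN10-gCAG is a mammalian CRISPR guide RNA expression plasmid built on the pPN10 backbone. It was made to deliver a single guide RNA that directs Streptococcus pyogenes Cas9 to CAG trinucleotide repeats. The guide consists of six CAG units, and the repeat itself supplies the CAG PAM. A human U6 RNA polymerase III promoter sits immediately upstream of the short guide region and the S. pyogenes gRNA scaffold, so the complete sgRNA is transcribed in human cells. The plasmid encodes no Cas9, so the nuclease or nickase must come from a separate construct. Fragments of attB1 and attB2 flank the U6–gRNA unit, consistent with the recorded Gateway cloning method.

In E. coli the plasmid replicates from a high-copy ColE1/pUC-type origin and is selected with kanamycin through the Tn5-derived NeoR/KanR gene. A bleomycin/Zeocin resistance gene is also annotated. For selection of transfected mammalian cells, an SV40 enhancer/early promoter drives a puromycin N-acetyltransferase gene terminated by an SV40 polyadenylation signal. The remaining annotations appear to be backbone remnants rather than functional parts of the payload: partial ccdB, lacZα, lacI and Tn5 transposase sequences, lac promoter/operator elements, and T7 and SP6 promoters.

The catalogue lists an insert size nearly equal to the full sequenced plasmid of about 5.3 kb, so that figure probably reflects the total construct rather than the small guide insert. The associated work concerns contraction of CAG/CTG repeats using the Cas9 nickase, which indicates use in studies of targeted repeat instability in expanded repeat tracts.
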