Features (pLannotate 1.2.2; 24 found; start..end, strand, type, name):
     46..286     +  promoter       U6 promoter: RNA polymerase III promoter for human U6 snRNA
    315..390     +  misc_RNA       gRNA scaffold: guide RNA scaffold for the Streptococcus pyogenes CRISPR/Cas9 system
    402..423     -  protein_bind   attB2 (fragment): mutant version of attB; recombination site for the Gateway® BP reaction BP Clonase™
    511..529     -  promoter       SP6 promoter: promoter for bacteriophage SP6 RNA polymerase
    571..587     -  protein_bind   lac operator: The lac repressor binds to the lac operator to inhibit transcription in E. coli. This inhibition can be relieved by adding lactose or isopropyl-β-D-thiogalactopyranoside (IPTG). lac repressor encoded by lacI
    595..625     -  promoter       lac promoter: promoter for the E. coli lac operon
    640..661     -  protein_bind   CAP binding site: CAP binding activates transcription in the presence of cAMP. E. coli catabolite activator protein
    674..766     -  CDS            lacI (fragment): lac repressor; lacI; The lac repressor binds to the lac operator to inhibit transcription in E. coli. This inhibition can be relieved by adding lactose or isopropyl-β-D-thiogalactopyranoside (IPTG).
    949..1537    -  rep_origin     ori: high-copy-number ColE1/pMB1/pBR322/pUC origin of replication
   1675..2049    -  CDS            BleoR: antibiotic-binding protein; Sh ble from Streptoalloteichus hindustanus; confers resistance to bleomycin, phleomycin, and Zeocin™
   2069..2157    -  promoter       AmpR promoter (fragment): bla
   2184..2234    +  misc_feature   bom (fragment): basis of mobility region from pBR322
   2255..3049    -  CDS            NeoR/KanR: aminoglycoside phosphotransferase from Tn5; aph(3')-II (or nptII); confers resistance to neomycin, kanamycin, and G418 (Geneticin®)
   3081..3350    -  CDS            tnpA (fragment): TN5P_ECOLX - Also known as tnp. Experimental evidence at protein level: Swiss-Prot protein existence level 1. Mediates transposition of transposon Tn5 by a 'cut and paste' mechanism. First, the monomeric transposase binds the 19 bp inverted DNA repeats flanking the transposon. Then, dimerization of the DNA- bound transposase creates a synaptic DNA complex. After nicking of the first DNA strand, excision of the transposon proceeds through a series of intermediates. The transposase then mediates the insertion of the transposon at a new site by strand transfer. The activity of the wild- type tran
   3398..3701    -  CDS            ccdB (fragment): CcdB, a bacterial toxin that poisons DNA gyrase; ccdB; Plasmids containing the ccdB gene cannot be propagated in standard E. coli strains.
   3711..3858    -  CDS            lacZα (fragment): LacZα fragment of β-galactosidase; lacZ fragment
   3861..3879    +  promoter       T7 promoter: promoter for bacteriophage T7 RNA polymerase
   3911..3992    -  polyA_signal   SV40 poly(A) signal: SV40 polyadenylation signal
   4015..4098    -  CDS            large T antigen (fragment): large T antigen from SV40 (simian virus 40)
   4107..4172    -  CDS            dmpM (fragment): DMPM_STRAD - Protein inferred from homology: Swiss-Prot protein existence level 3. From Streptomyces alboniger.
   4222..4821    -  CDS            PuroR: puromycin N-acetyltransferase; pac from Streptomyces alboniger; confers resistance to puromycin
   4892..4912    +  misc_feature   MCS (fragment): pUC18/19 multiple cloning site
   4918..5247    -  promoter       SV40 promoter: SV40 enhancer and early promoter
   5290..5309    +  protein_bind   attB1 (fragment): mutant version of attB; recombination site for the Gateway® BP reaction BP Clonase™
>Addgene plasmid #114384 | pPN10-gCAG | addgene full sequence | sequence record 225214 | Addgene NGS Result
GAACCAATTCAGTCGACTGGATCCGGTACCAAGGTCGGGCAGGAAGAGGGCCTATTTCCCATGATTCCTT
CATATTTGCATATACGATACAAGGCTGTTAGAGAGATAATTAGAATTAATTTGACTGTAAACACAAAGAT
ATTAGTACAAAATACGTGACGTAGAAAGTAATAATTTCTTGGGTAGTTTGCAGTTTTAAAATTATGTTTT
AAAATGGACTATCATATGCTTACCGTAACTTGAAAGTATTTCGATTTCTTGGCTTTATATATCTTGTGGA
AAGGACGAAACACCGGCAGCAGCAGCAGCAGCAGGTTTTAGAGCTAGAAATAGCAAGTTAAAATAAGGCT
AGTCCGTTATCAACTTGAAAAAGTGGCACCGAGTCGGTGCTTTTTTTCTAGACCCAGCTTTCTTGTACAA
AGTTGGCATTAAAGGGCGAATTCCAGCACACTGGCGGCCGTTACTAGTGGATCCGAGCTCGGTACCAAGC
TTGATGCATAGCTTGAGTATTCTATAGTGTCACCTAAATAGCTTGGCGTAATCATGGTCATAGCTGTTTC
CTGTGTGAAATTGTTATCCGCTCACAATTCCACACAACATACGAGCCGGAAGCATAAAGTGTAAAGCCTG
GGGTGCCTAATGAGTGAGCTAACTCACATTAATTGCGTTGCGCTCACTGCCCGCTTTCCAGTCGGGAAAC
CTGTCGTGCCAGCTGCATTAATGAATCGGCCAACGCGCGGGGAGAGGCGGTTTGCGTATTGGGCGCTCTT
CCGCTTCCTCGCTCACTGACTCGCTGCGCTCGGTCGTTCGGCTGCGGCGAGCGGTATCAGCTCACTCAAA
GGCGGTAATACGGTTATCCACAGAATCAGGGGATAACGCAGGAAAGAACATGTGAGCAAAAGGCCAGCAA
AAGGCCAGGAACCGTAAAAAGGCCGCGTTGCTGGCGTTTTTCCATAGGCTCCGCCCCCCTGACGAGCATC
ACAAAAATCGACGCTCAAGTCAGAGGTGGCGAAACCCGACAGGACTATAAAGATACCAGGCGTTTCCCCC
TGGAAGCTCCCTCGTGCGCTCTCCTGTTCCGACCCTGCCGCTTACCGGATACCTGTCCGCCTTTCTCCCT
TCGGGAAGCGTGGCGCTTTCTCATAGCTCACGCTGTAGGTATCTCAGTTCGGTGTAGGTCGTTCGCTCCA
AGCTGGGCTGTGTGCACGAACCCCCCGTTCAGCCCGACCGCTGCGCCTTATCCGGTAACTATCGTCTTGA
GTCCAACCCGGTAAGACACGACTTATCGCCACTGGCAGCAGCCACTGGTAACAGGATTAGCAGAGCGAGG
TATGTAGGCGGTGCTACAGAGTTCTTGAAGTGGTGGCCTAACTACGGCTACACTAGAAGAACAGTATTTG
GTATCTGCGCTCTGCTGAAGCCAGTTACCTTCGGAAAAAGAGTTGGTAGCTCTTGATCCGGCAAACAAAC
CACCGCTGGTAGCGGTGGTTTTTTTGTTTGCAAGCAGCAGATTACGCGCAGAAAAAAAGGATCTCAAGAA
GATCCTTTGATCTTTTCTACGGGGTCTGACGCTCAGTGGAACGAAAACTCACGTTAAGGGATTTTGGTCA
TGAGATTATCAAAAAGGATCTTCACCTAGATCCTTTTAAATTAAAAATGAAGTTTTAGCACGTGTCAGTC
CTGCTCCTCGGCCACGAAGTGCACGCAGTTGCCGGCCGGGTCGCGCAGGGCGAACTCCCGCCCCCACGGC
TGCTCGCCGATCTCGGTCATGGCCGGCCCGGAGGCGTCCCGGAAGTTCGTGGACACGACCTCCGACCACT
CGGCGTACAGCTCGTCCAGGCCGCGCACCCACACCCAGGCCAGGGTGTTGTCCGGCACCACCTGGTCCTG
GACCGCGCTGATGAACAGGGTCACGTCGTCCCGGACCACACCGGCGAAGTCGTCCTCCACGAAGTCCCGG
GAGAACCCGAGCCGGTCGGTCCAGAACTCGACCGCTCCGGCGACGTCGCGCGCGGTGAGCACCGGAACGG
CACTGGTCAACTTGGCCATGGTGGCCCTCCTCACGTGCTATTATTGAAGCATTTATCAGGGTTATTGTCT
CATGAGCGGATACATATTTGAATGTATTTAGAAAAATAAACAAATAGGGGTTCCGCGCACATTTCCCCGA
AAAGTGCCACCTGATGCGGTGTGAAATACCGCACAGATGCGTAAGGAGAAAATACCGCATCAGGAAATTG
TAAGCGTTAATAATTCAGAAGAACTCGTCAAGAAGGCGATAGAAGGCGATGCGCTGCGAATCGGGAGCGG
CGATACCGTAAAGCACGAGGAAGCGGTCAGCCCATTCGCCGCCAAGCTCTTCAGCAATATCACGGGTAGC
CAACGCTATGTCCTGATAGCGGTCCGCCACACCCAGCCGGCCACAGTCGATGAATCCAGAAAAGCGGCCA
TTTTCCACCATGATATTCGGCAAGCAGGCATCGCCATGGGTCACGACGAGATCCTCGCCGTCGGGCATGC
TCGCCTTGAGCCTGGCGAACAGTTCGGCTGGCGCGAGCCCCTGATGCTCTTCGTCCAGATCATCCTGATC
GACAAGACCGGCTTCCATCCGAGTACGTGCTCGCTCGATGCGATGTTTCGCTTGGTGGTCGAATGGGCAG
GTAGCCGGATCAAGCGTATGCAGCCGCCGCATTGCATCAGCCATGATGGATACTTTCTCGGCAGGAGCAA
GGTGAGATGACAGGAGATCCTGCCCCGGCACTTCGCCCAATAGCAGCCAGTCCCTTCCCGCTTCAGTGAC
AACGTCGAGCACAGCTGCGCAAGGAACGCCCGTCGTGGCCAGCCACGATAGCCGCGCTGCCTCGTCTTGC
AGTTCATTCAGGGCACCGGACAGGTCGGTCTTGACAAAAAGAACCGGGCGCCCCTGCGCTGACAGCCGGA
ACACGGCGGCATCAGAGCAGCCGATTGTCTGTTGTGCCCAGTCATAGCCGAATAGCCTCTCCACCCAAGC
GGCCGGAGAACCTGCGTGCAATCCATCTTGTTCAATCATGCGAAACGATCCTCATCCTGTCTCTTGATCA
GAGCTTGATCCCCTGCGCCATCAGATCCTTGGCGGCAAGAAAGCCATCCAGTTTACTTTGCAGGGCTTCC
CAACCTTACCAGAGGGCGCCCCAGCTGGCAATTCCGGTTCGCTTGCTGTCCATAAAACCGCCCAGTCTAG
CTATCGCCATGTAAGCCCACTGCAAGCTACCTGCTTTCTCTTTGCGCTTGCGTTTTCCCTTGTCCAGATA
GCCCAGTAGCTGACATTCATCCGGGGTCAGCACCGTTTCTGCGGACTGGCTTTCTACGTGAAAAGGATCT
AGGTGAAGATCCTTTTTGATAATCTCATGCCTGACATTTATATTCCCCAGAACATCAGGTTAATGGCGTT
TTTGATGTCATTTTCGCGGTGGCTGAGATCAGCCACTTCTTCCCCGATAACGGAGACCGGCACACTGGCC
ATATCGGTGGTCATCATGCGCCAGCTTTCATCCCCGATATGCACCACCGGGTAAAGTTCACGGGAGACTT
TATCTGACAGCAGACGTGCACTGGCCAGGGGGATCACCATCCGTCGCCCCGGCGTGTCAATAATATCACT
CTGTACATCCACAAACAGACGATAACGGCTCTCTCTTTTATAGGTGTAAACCTTAAACTGCCGTACGTAT
AGGCTGCGCAACTGTTGGGAAGGGCGATCGGTGCGGGCCTCTTCGCTATTACGCCAGCTGGCGAAAGGGG
GATGTGCTGCAAGGCGATTAAGTTGGGTAACGCCAGGGTTTTCCCAGTCACGACGTTGTAAAACGACGGC
CAGTGAATTGTAATACGACTCACTATAGGGCGAATTGGGCCCTCTAGATGCATGCTCGAGGCAGTGAAAA
AAATGCTTTATTTGTGAAATTTGTGATGCTATTGCTTTATTTGTAACCATTATAAGCTGCAATAAACAAG
TTAACAACAACAATTGCATTCATTTTATGTTTCAGGTTCAGGGGGAGGTGTGGGAGGTTTTTTAAAGCAA
GTAAAACCTCTACAAATGTGGTATGGCTGATTATGATCCTCTAGAGTCGGTGGGCCTCGGGGGCGGGTGC
GGGGTCGGCGGGGCCGCCCCGGGTGGCTTCGGTCGGAGCCATGGGGTCGTGCGCTCCTTTCGGTCGGGCG
CTGCGGGTCGTGGGGCGGGCGTCAGGCACCGGGCTTGCGGGTCATGCACCAGGTGCGCGGTCCTTCGGGC
ACCTCGACGTCGGCGGTGACGGTGAAGCCGAGCCGCTCGTAGAAGGGGAGGTTGCGGGGCGCGGAGGTCT
CCAGGAAGGCGGGCACCCCGGCGCGCTCGGCCGCCTCCACTCCGGGGAGCACGACGGCGCTGCCCAGACC
CTTGCCCTGGTGGTCGGGCGAGACGCCGACGGTGGCCAGGAACCACGCGGGCTCCTTGGGCCGGTGCGGC
GCCAGGAGGCCTTCCATCTGTTGCTGCGCGGCCAGCCGGGAACCGCTCAACTCGGCCATGCGCGGGCCGA
TCTCGGCGAACACCGCCCCCGCTTCGACGCTCTCCGGCGTGGTCCAGACCGCCACCGCGGCGCCGTCGTC
CGCGACCCACACCTTGCCGATGTCGAGCCCGACGCGCGTGAGGAAGAGTTCTTGCAGCTCGGTGACCCGC
TCGATGTGGCGGTCCGGGTCGACGGTGTGGCGCGTGGCGGGGTAGTCGGCGAACGCGGCGGCGAGGGTGC
GTACGGCCCGGGGGACGTCGTCGCGGGTGGCGAGGCGCACCGTGGGCTTGTACTCGGTCATGGAAGGTCG
TCTCCTTGTGAGGGGTCAGGGGCGTGGGTCAGGGGATGGTGGCGGCACCGGTCGTGGCGGCCGACCTGCA
GGCATGCAAGCTAGCTTTTTGCAAAAGCCTAGGCCTCCAAAAAAGCCTCCTCACTACTTCTGGAATAGCT
CAGAGGCCGAGGCGGCCTCGGCCTCTGCATAAATAAAAAAAATTAGTCAGCCATGGGGCGGAGAATGGGC
GGAACTGGGCGGAGTTAGGGGCGGGATGGGCGGAGTTAGGGGCGGGACTATGGTTGCTGACTAATTGAGA
TGCATGCTTTGCATACTTCTGCCTGCTGGGGAGCCTGGGGACTTTCCACACCTGGTTGCTGACTAATTGA
GATGCATGCTTTGCATACTTCTGCCTGCTGGGGAGCCTGGGGACTTTCCACACCCTAACTGACACACTCG
AGCGGCCGCCAGTGTGATGGATATCTGCAGAATTCGCCCTTTGTACAAAAAAGCAGGCTTTAAAG
